>Addgene plasmid #100913 | spoT- | addgene full sequence | sequence record 196916 | Addgene NGS Result
TTCTCATGTTTGACAGCTTATCATCGATATGGATGGCGGCATAACTGGCGCTAGACATCGGGGCTAATCG
ACAGTGTCAAACCAAAACGGTTAGCCAGCCCTGAACAGCGATCGCTTCCAGCCAGACAGGGCAGCCGTTT
CCACTTCTAGGCAGGTCAACGTCCAGACTGCCGTTGATTCGAGCTTAACGTTCCCTTACCAAGCACTGGT
CAGCAAGACTTCCAGCACTTGATTGGGTTGAAGACTCGTCGCCGGCAAGCCACTCCCAAAGGCTGATGCA
GCTCCGACAGCAGCCCCCCCGACTAACCCCACGGGTCCTCCAACCACTAGTCCTGCCGCTGCGCCTACAC
CTGCATTGTTGGCAACACGACCGCCATCAGCCGTAGGCGGGCCGGTGATGACCTCTGAAATGGCATAGAT
CGGTACTGAGACTCCATTGAGGACAAGCGCTTGTGCAACAAACCGACTGCCCTGCTGATTAGTTTCAAAG
CGGCCGAGCACTGGCGTCCCGATCGGTAGGATGACCTGGCCCCTGCTATCCGTGACATTTTGGTCAACAG
TCATGACCTCTTGAATTGGTAGAGCGCTTTGCAAGCTCAGACCAGGACCTGTGTAGCGGAGCCGCACCAC
AAACCGATCGCTCAAGGGTTTCAAGGGGGTTGTGCTGAGTGACGAGCCACCGCCAGCCGGCACGGTCGGC
AGTGGAATACTGGACTGGGCCCAAGCGGTCGAAGCTGACAGTGCGGCTAACACGCCAGCGATCGCGACTG
CAGATTTGCGCATCATTTCCATCCATCGCCTTTCGCACAGCTAGCTTGCCATTTTCCCACCAGGAATCAA
GACCTAGGTTTGCCGTTTGCACCAAGAATGACTGGATTCAGACCCAGAATCTTGCGATTCAGTCCACTAG
CATTCCTGTCACCCCCCTGACTCACAGGAAATTAACGGTTAAGATCGGTGCACAACTGCCGAGCTTCCCA
ATGAACTGCTGCAGTTGCACCAGCCAAAAGGGGAGCGATCGCACGTTCGCTGCCAGTGTTACAACCAATT
AACCAATTCTGATTAGAAAAACTCATCGAGCATCAAATGAAACTGCAATTTATTCATATCAGGATTATCA
ATACCATATTTTTGAAAAAGCCGTTTCTGTAATGAAGGAGAAAACTCACCGAGGCAGTTCCATAGGATGG
CAAGATCCTGGTATCGGTCTGCGATTCCGACTCGTCCAACATCAATACAACCTATTAATTTCCCCTCGTC
AAAAATAAGGTTATCAAGTGAGAAATCACCATGAGTGACGACTGAATCCGGTGAGAATGGCAAAAGCTTA
TGCATTTCTTTCCAGACTTTTTCAACAGGCCAGCCATTACGCTCGTCATCAAAATCACTCGCATCAACCA
AACCGTTATTCATTCGTGATTGCGCCTGAGCGAGACGAAATACGCGATCGCTGTTAAAAGGACAATTACA
AACAGGAATCGAATGCAACCGGCGCAGGAACACTGCCAGCGCATCAACAATATTTTCACCTGAATCAGGA
TATTCTTCTAATACCTGGAATGCTGTTTTCCCGGGGATCGCAGTGGTGAGTAACCATGCATCATCAGGAG
TACGGATAAAATGCTTGATGGTCGGAAGAGGCATAAATTCCGTCAGCCAGTTTAGTCTGACCATCTCATC
TGTAACATCATTGGCAACGCTACCTTTGCCATGTTTCAGAAACAACTCTGGCGCATCGGGCTTCCCATAC
AATCGATAGATTGTCGCACCTGATTGCCCGACATTATCGCGAGCCCATTTATACCCATATAAATCAGCAT
CAATGTTGGAATTTAATCGCGGCCTCGAGCAAGACGTTTCCCGTTGAATATGGCTCATAACACCCCTTGT
ATTACTGTTTATGTAAGCAGACAGTTTTATTGTTCATGATGATATATTTTTATCTTGTGCAATGTAACAT
CAGAGATTTTGAGACACAACGTGGCTTTGTTGAATAAATCGAACTTTTGCTGAGTTGAAGGATCAGATCA
CGCATCTTCCCGACAACGCAGTCACTCAGCTATCCAACTGATGCTGATAAATACCGCCTACAGGCACTTA
TTGCGCTGCAGGAGTTAGCAATTGAGCCGCGATCGCCGCTAGTTTTTGGGCCGCACCGGCCTCACCGCGA
ACCGCTCTGAGTTCCGCTTGCATGGCCGACAGTTTCTCTGGGTTCTGGAGATAGTCGAGAGCGATCGCGG
CAATATCCTCGGGATAGTATTCGCCGATCAACTCGGGCACGATCGCCCGCTTCGCCCAAATATTCGGCCA
AGCCAGCAGACCCACTTTGCGCAGCGCCAAGGTATTAATCAGGCTAGCGATCGCATTGCCCAACAGTGGC
ACCTTGACCAGCAAGCCCGGCAAGCCGTCCCAGGCTTTCATCGCATCCCGTTTTTGGGTTGGCAGCAGCA
CCAACATCGGCACCGCCAGCGCGCCTAATTCTGCTGTATTCGCGCCGATCGTGGTCAGGCAGATCTGGCA
CTGGGCCAACTCGACATAGGCTGGAAATTCCGTGATCAACCTTACGGTTAGCCCTTTTTCGGTCGTCAGC
ACCCAACCTGTGGGTTGCTCTTCTAAACGGGCGGAACTACCCCGAAACATTGCAATGACGGGATTTTGAT
CCGCATCCGCATAGCGAGCGATCTGCTGCGGTTGCACGGTCGGTGCGAGTGGCAGAATAAACTCCATCTC
TGGTTGCTGAGCCGCGATCGCTTCAGCCGCCGCCAGCATGAAGGGCAAGCCGATCTGCAATTTAGCTGCT
TTGGATCCGGGCAGAAGACCCACCCGCGATCGTGTGGATTCAGATCCAGCCTGCGCTGAGACCTCCGCCA
TTAAATCGCCAACCAACTGAAACTTGTGACGGTCTTTCTGCGGTGCTTTCTCAATCACCTGGGGCGTCAT
TACCGCAAAGGCATCAGCCCAGCCAGTCCAGCGGGCTTCCCATTCCGCGTAGATCAAGCAGCGGTAGCCC
AAGCGTCGGGCAATCCAGAGGGCAAAAAACTGATCGCCGCCTTAATGCGGTAGTTTATCACAGTTAAATT
GCTAACGCAGTCAGGCACCGTGTATGAAATCTAACAATGCGCTCATCGTCATCCTCGGCACCGTCACCCT
GGATGCTGTAGGCATAGGCTTGGTTATGCCGGTACTGCCGGGCCTCTTGCGGGATATCGTCCATTCCGAC
AGCATCGCCAGTCACTATGGCGTGCTGCTAGCGCTATATGCGTTGATGCAATTTCTATGCGCACCCGTTC
TCGGAGCACTGTCCGACCGCTTTGGCCGCCGCCCAGTCCTGCTCGCTTCGCTACTTGGAGCCACTATCGA
CTACGCGATCATGGCGACCACACCCGTCCTGTGGATCCTCTACGCCGGACGCATCGTGGCCGGCATCACC
GGCGCCACAGGTGCGGTTGCTGGCGCCTATATCGCCGACATCACCGATGGGGAAGATCGGGCTCGCCACT
TCGGGCTCATGAGCGCTTGTTTCGGCGTGGGTATGGTGGCAGGCCCCGTGGCCGGGGGACTGTTGGGCGC
CATCTCCTTGCATGCACCATTCCTTGCGGCGGCGGTGCTCAACGGCCTCAACCTACTACTGGGCTGCTTC
CTAATGCAGGAGTCGCATAAGGGAGAGCGTCGACCGATGCCCTTGAGAGCCTTCAACCCAGTCAGCTCCT
TCCGGTGGGCGCGGGGCATGACTATCGTCGCCGCACTTATGACTGTCTTCTTTATCATGCAACTCGTAGG
ACAGGTGCCGGCAGCGCTCTGGGTCATTTTCGGCGAGGACCGCTTTCGCTGGAGCGCGACGATGATCGGC
CTGTCGCTTGCGGTATTCGGAATCTTGCACGCCCTCGCTCAAGCCTTCGTCACTGGTCCCGCCACCAAAC
GTTTCGGCGAGAAGCAGGCCATTATCGCCGGCATGGCGGCCGACGCGCTGGGCTACGTCTTGCTGGCGTT
CGCGACGCGAGGCTGGATGGCCTTCCCCATTATGATTCTTCTCGCTTCCGGCGGCATCGGGATGCCCGCG
TTGCAGGCCATGCTGTCCAGGCAGGTAGATGACGACCATCAGGGACAGCTTCAAGGATCGCTCGCGGCTC
TTACCAGCCTAACTTCGATCATTGGACCGCTGATCGTCACGGCGATTTATGCCGCCTCGGCGAGCACATG
GAACGGGTTGGCATGGATTGTAGGCGCCGCCCTATACCTTGTCTGCCTCCCCGCGTTGCGTCGCGGTGCA
TGGAGCCGGGCCACCTCGACCTGAATGGAAGCCGGCGGCACCTCGCTAACGGATTCACCACTCCAAGAAT
TGGAGCCAATCAATTCTTGCGGAGAACTGTGAATGCGCAAACCAACCCTTGGCAGAACATATCCATCGCG
TCCGCCATCTCCAGCAGCCGCACGCGGCGCATCTCGGGCAGCGTTGGGTCCTGGCCACGGGTGCGCATGA
TCGTGCTCCTGTCGTTGAGGACCCGGCTAGGCTGGCGGGGTTGCCTTACTGGTTAGCAGAATGAATCACC
GATACGCGAGCGAACGTGAAGCGACTGCTGCTGCAAAACGTCTGCGACCTGAGCAACAACATGAATGGTC
TTCGGTTTCCGTGTTTCGTAAAGTCTGGAAACGCGGAAGTCAGCGCCCTGCACCATTATGTTCCGGATCT
GCATCGCAGGATGCTGCTGGCTACCCTGTGGAACACCTACATCTGTATTAACGAAGCGCTGGCATTGACC
CTGAGTGATTTTTCTCTGGTCCCGCCGCATCCATACCGCCAGTTGTTTACCCTCACAACGTTCCAGTAAC
CGGGCATGTTCATCATCAGTAACCCGTATCGTGAGCATCCTCTCTCGTTTCATCGGTATCATTACCCCCA
TGAACAGAAATCCCCCTTACACGGAGGCATCAGTGACCAAACAGGAAAAAACCGCCCTTAACATGGCCCG
CTTTATCAGAAGCCAGACATTAACGCTTCTGGAGAAACTCAACGAGCTGGACGCGGATGAACAGGCAGAC
ATCTGTGAATCGCTTCACGACCACGCTGATGAGCTTTACCGCAGCTGCCTCGCGCGTTTCGGTGATGACG
GTGAAAACCTCTGACACATGCAGCTCCCGGAGACGGTCACAGCTTGTCTGTAAGCGGATGCCGGGAGCAG
ACAAGCCCGTCAGGGCGCGTCAGCGGGTGTTGGCGGGTGTCGGGGCGCAGCCATGACCCAGTCACGTAGC
GATAGCGGAGTGTATACTGGCTTAACTATGCGGCATCAGAGCAGATTGTACTGAGAGTGCACCATATGCG
GTGTGAAATACCGCACAGATGCGTAAGGAGAAAATACCGCATCAGGCGCTCTTCCGCTTCCTCGCTCACT
GACTCGCTGCGCTCGGTCGTTCGGCTGCGGCGAGCGGTATCAGCTCACTCAAAGGCGGTAATACGGTTAT
CCACAGAATCAGGGGATAACGCAGGAAAGAACATGTGAGCAAAAGGCCAGCAAAAGGCCAGGAACCGTAA
AAAGGCCGCGTTGCTGGCGTTTTTCCATAGGCTCCGCCCCCCTGACGAGCATCACAAAAATCGACGCTCA
AGTCAGAGGTGGCGAAACCCGACAGGACTATAAAGATACCAGGCGTTTCCCCCTGGAAGCTCCCTCGTGC
GCTCTCCTGTTCCGACCCTGCCGCTTACCGGATACCTGTCCGCCTTTCTCCCTTCGGGAAGCGTGGCGCT
TTCTCATAGCTCACGCTGTAGGTATCTCAGTTCGGTGTAGGTCGTTCGCTCCAAGCTGGGCTGTGTGCAC
GAACCCCCCGTTCAGCCCGACCGCTGCGCCTTATCCGGTAACTATCGTCTTGAGTCCAACCCGGTAAGAC
ACGACTTATCGCCACTGGCAGCAGCCACTGGTAACAGGATTAGCAGAGCGAGGTATGTAGGCGGTGCTAC
AGAGTTCTTGAAGTGGTGGCCTAACTACGGCTACACTAGAAGGACAGTATTTGGTATCTGCGCTCTGCTG
AAGCCAGTTACCTTCGGAAAAAGAGTTGGTAGCTCTTGATCCGGCAAACAAACCACCGCTGGTAGCGGTG
GTTTTTTTGTTTGCAAGCAGCAGATTACGCGCAGAAAAAAAGGATCTCAAGAAGATCCTTTGATCTTTTC
TACGGGGTCTGACGCTCAGTGGAACGAAAACTCACGTTAAGGGATTTTGGTCATGAGATTATCAAAAAGG
ATCTTCACCTAGATCCTTTTAAATTAAAAATGAAGTTTTAAATCAATCTAAAGTATATATGAGTAAACTT
GGTCTGACAGTTACCAATGCTTAATCAGTGAGGCACCTATCTCAGCGATCTGTCTATTTCGTTCATCCAT
AGTTGCCTGACTCCCCGTCGTGTAGATAACTACGATACGGGAGGGCTTACCATCTGGCCCCAGTGCTGCA
ATGATACCGCGAGACCCACGCTCACCGGCTCCAGATTTATCAGCAATAAACCAGCCAGCCGGAAGGGCCG
AGCGCAGAAGTGGTCCTGCAACTTTATCCGCCTCCATCCAGTCTATTAATTGTTGCCGGGAAGCTAGAGT
AAGTAGTTCGCCAGTTAATAGTTTGCGCAACGTTGTTGCCATTGCTGCAGGCATCGTGGTGTCACGCTCG
TCGTTTGGTATGGCTTCATTCAGCTCCGGTTCCCAACGATCAAGGCGAGTTACATGATCCCCCATGTTGT
GCAAAAAAGCGGTTAGCTCCTTCGGTCCTCCGATCGTTGTCAGAAGTAAGTTGGCCGCAGTGTTATCACT
CATGGTTATGGCAGCACTGCATAATTCTCTTACTGTCATGCCATCCGTAAGATGCTTTTCTGTGACTGGT
GAGTACTCAACCAAGTCATTCTGAGAATAGTGTATGCGGCGACCGAGTTGCTCTTGCCCGGCGTCAACAC
GGGATAATACCGCGCCACATAGCAGAACTTTAAAAGTGCTCATCATTGGAAAACGTTCTTCGGGGCGAAA
ACTCTCAAGGATCTTACCGCTGTTGAGATCCAGTTCGATGTAACCCACTCGTGCACCCAACTGATCTTCA
GCATCTTTTACTTTCACCAGCGTTTCTGGGTGAGCAAAAACAGGAAGGCAAAATGCCGCAAAAAAGGGAA
TAAGGGCGACACGGAAATGTTGAATACTCATACTCTTCCTTTTTCAATATTATTGAAGCATTTATCAGGG
TTATTGTCTCATGAGCGGATACATATTTGAATGTATTTAGAAAAATAAACAAATAGGGGTTCCGCGCACA
TTTCCCCGAAAAGTGCCACCTGACGTCTAAGAAACCATTATTATCATGACATTAACCTATAAAAATAGGC
GTATCACGAGGCCCTTTCGTCTTCAAGAA
Features (pLannotate 1.2.2; 9 found; start..end, strand, type, name):
     10..29      +  promoter       tet promoter (fragment): E. coli promoter for tetracycline efflux protein gene
   1063..1878    -  CDS            KanR: aminoglycoside phosphotransferase; aph(3')-Ia; confers resistance to kanamycin in bacteria or G418 (Geneticin®) in eukaryotes
   3104..4294    +  CDS            TcR: tetracycline efflux protein; tet; confers resistance to tetracycline
   4536..4916    -  CDS            YPB1_ECOLX: Protein predicted: Swiss-Prot protein existence level 4. From Escherichia coli.
   4933..5124    +  CDS            rop: Rop protein, which maintains plasmids at low copy number; rop
   5226..5366    +  misc_feature   bom: basis of mobility region from pBR322
   5552..6140    -  rep_origin     ori: high-copy-number ColE1/pMB1/pBR322/pUC origin of replication
   6311..7171    -  CDS            AmpR: β-lactamase; bla; confers resistance to ampicillin, carbenicillin, and related antibiotics
   7172..7276    -  promoter       AmpR promoter: bla
