[The description below was written by a language model from this plasmid's Addgene catalogue record and pLannotate feature annotations shown in this document.]
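Description:
spoT- is a gene-deletion construct built on the pBR322 cloning vector and designed to remove the spoT locus (synpcc7942_1377) from the chromosome of the cyanobacterium Synechococcus elongatus PCC 7942. It is propagated in E. coli from the pMB1/ColE1-type origin. The rop gene is retained, which keeps copy number low, consistent with the catalogue's low-copy designation, and the pBR322 bom mobilisation region is also present. Kanamycin is the listed selection. The feature table also detects an intact β-lactamase gene with its promoter and a full-length tetracycline efflux coding sequence. Only a fragment of the tet promoter is annotated, about 3 kb upstream of that coding sequence, with the insert lying between them. The cassette therefore appears to have been assembled by Gibson cloning into the tet promoter region, and tetracycline resistance may not be functional.

The payload is a kanamycin resistance cassette (aph(3')-Ia aminoglycoside phosphotransferase) flanked on either side by S. elongatus genomic sequence from around spoT. These flanks are not annotated in the feature table, but they presumably correspond to the roughly 1 kb unannotated stretches on each side of the KanR gene. The plasmid carries no annotated cyanobacterial origin of replication. After transformation into S. elongatus, kanamycin-resistant cells would be expected to arise by double homologous recombination through the flanks, replacing the chromosomal spoT gene with the marker. The promoter driving KanR is not annotated. The associated study concerns how ppGpp controls global gene expression in light and darkness, and this construct serves to generate the spoT deletion strain.
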