Addgene plasmid #100913: spoT-
Purpose: deletes synpcc7942_1377 (spoT)
Depositing lab: Erin O'Shea. Depositing organization: Harvard University. Publication: ppGpp Controls Global Gene Expression in Light and in Darkness in S. elongatus. Puszynska AM, O'Shea EK. Cell Rep. 2017 Dec 12;21(11):3155-3165. doi: 10.1016/j.celrep.2017.11.067. PubMed 29241543.
Backbone
  Vector backbone: pBR322
  Backbone size w/o insert (bp): 4361
  Total vector size (bp): 7400
  Vector type: Cloning vector
Growth in bacteria
  Bacterial resistance: Kanamycin, 50 μg/mL
  Growth temperature: 37°C
  Growth strain: DH5alpha
  Copy number: Low Copy
Gene/Insert
  Gene/Insert name: Kanamycin casette (in place of spoT gene) flanked by S. elongatus sequence
  Species: S. elongatus PCC7942
  Insert size (bp): 1022
  Cloning method: Gibson Cloning
  Sequencing primers: 5′ -; 3′ -
Terms and licenses: Academic/Nonprofit Terms; Industry Terms: Not Available to Industry
How to cite: spoT- was a gift from Erin O'Shea (Addgene plasmid # 100913 ; http://n2t.net/addgene:100913 ; RRID:Addgene_100913)
