>Addgene plasmid #100913 | spoT- | depositor partial sequence | sequence record 192629 | fragment inserted into the HindIII site on the pBR322 plasmid
TGGATGGCGGCATAACTGGCGCTAGACATCGGGGCTAATCGACAGTGTCAAACCAAAACGGTTAGCCAGC
CCTGAACAGCGATCGCTTCCAGCCAGACAGGGCAGCCGTTTCCACTTCTAGGCAGGTCAACGTCCAGACT
GCCGTTGATTCGAGCTTAACGTTCCCTTACCAAGCACTGGTCAGCAAGACTTCCAGCACTTGATTGGGTT
GAAGACTCGTCGCCGGCAAGCCACTCCCAAAGGCTGATGCAGCTCCGACAGCAGCCCCCCCGACTAACCC
CACGGGTCCTCCAACCACTAGTCCTGCCGCTGCGCCTACACCTGCATTGTTGGCAACACGACCGCCATCA
GCCGTAGGCGGGCCGGTGATGACCTCTGAAATGGCATAGATCGGTACTGAGACTCCATTGAGGACAAGCG
CTTGTGCAACAAACCGACTGCCCTGCTGATTAGTTTCAAAGCGGCCGAGCACTGGCGTCCCGATCGGTAG
GATGACCTGGCCCCTGCTATCCGTGACATTTTGGTCAACAGTCATGACCTCTTGAATTGGTAGAGCGCTT
TGCAAGCTCAGACCAGGACCTGTGTAGCGGAGCCGCACCACAAACCGATCGCTCAAGGGTTTCAAGGGGG
TTGTGCTGAGTGACGAGCCACCGCCAGCCGGCACGGTCGGCAGTGGAATACTGGACTGGGCCCAAGCGGT
CGAAGCTGACAGTGCGGCTAACACGCCAGCGATCGCGACTGCAGATTTGCGCATCATTTCCATCCATCGC
CTTTCGCACAGCTAGCTTGCCATTTTCCCACCAGGAATCAAGACCTAGGTTTGCCGTTTGCACCAAGAAT
GACTGGATTCAGACCCAGAATCTTGCGATTCAGTCCACTAGCATTCCTGTCACCCCCCTGACTCACAGGA
AATTAACGGTTAAGATCGGTGCACAACTGCCGAGCTTCCCAATGAACTGCTGCAGTTGCACCAGCCAAAA
GGGGAGCGATCGCACGTTCGCTGCCAGTGTTACAACCAATTAACCAATTCTGATTAGAAAAACTCATCGA
GCATCAAATGAAACTGCAATTTATTCATATCAGGATTATCAATACCATATTTTTGAAAAAGCCGTTTCTG
TAATGAAGGAGAAAACTCACCGAGGCAGTTCCATAGGATGGCAAGATCCTGGTATCGGTCTGCGATTCCG
ACTCGTCCAACATCAATACAACCTATTAATTTCCCCTCGTCAAAAATAAGGTTATCAAGTGAGAAATCAC
CATGAGTGACGACTGAATCCGGTGAGAATGGCAAAAGCTTATGCATTTCTTTCCAGACTTGTTCAACAGG
CCAGCCATTACGCTCGTCATCAAAATCACTCGCATCAACCAAACCGTTATTCATTCGTGATTGCGCCTGA
GCGAGACGAAATACGCGATCGCTGTTAAAAGGACAATTACAAACAGGAATCGAATGCAACCGGCGCAGGA
ACACTGCCAGCGCATCAACAATATTTTCACCTGAATCAGGATATTCTTCTAATACCTGGAATGCTGTTTT
CCCGGGGATCGCAGTGGTGAGTAACCATGCATCATCAGGAGTACGGATAAAATGCTTGATGGTCGGAAGA
GGCATAAATTCCGTCAGCCAGTTTAGTCTGACCATCTCATCTGTAACATCATTGGCAACGCTACCTTTGC
CATGTTTCAGAAACAACTCTGGCGCATCGGGCTTCCCATACAATCGATAGATTGTCGCACCTGATTGCCC
GACATTATCGCGAGCCCATTTATACCCATATAAATCAGCATCCATGTTGGAATTTAATCGCGGCCTCGAG
CAAGACGTTTCCCGTTGAATATGGCTCATAACACCCCTTGTATTACTGTTTATGTAAGCAGACAGTTTTA
TTGTTCATGATGATATATTTTTATCTTGTGCAATGTAACATCAGAGATTTTGAGACACAACGTGGCTTTG
TTGAATAAATCGAACTTTTGCTGAGTTGAAGGATCAGATCACGCATCTTCCCGACAACGCAGTCACTCAG
CTATCCAACTGATGCTGATAAATACCGCCTACAGGCACTTATTGCGCTGCAGGAGTTAGCAATTGAGCCG
CGATCGCCGCTAGTTTTTGGGCCGCACCGGCCTCACCGCGAACCGCTCTGAGTTCCGCTTGCATGGCCGA
CAGTTTCTCTGGGTTCTGGAGATAGTCGAGAGCGATCGCGGCAATATCCTCGGGATAGTATTCGCCGATC
AACTCGGGCACGATCGCCCGCTTCGCCCAAATATTCGGCCAAGCCAGCAGACCCACTTTGCGCAGCGCCA
AGGTATTAATCAGGCTAGCGATCGCATTGCCCAACAGTGGCACCTTGACCAGCAAGCCCGGCAAGCCGTC
CCAGGCTTTCATCGCATCCCGTTTTTGGGTTGGCAGCAGCACCAACATCGGCACCGCCAGCGCGCCTAAT
TCTGCTGTATTCGCGCCGATCGTGGTCAGGCAGATCTGGCACTGGGCCAACTCGACATAGGCTGGAAATT
CCGTGATCAACCTTACGGTTAGCCCTTTTTCGGTCGTCAGCACCCAACCTGTGGGTTGCTCTTCTAAACG
GGCGGAACTACCCCGAAACATTGCAATGACGGGATTTTGATCCGCATCCGCATAGCGAGCGATCTGCTGC
GGTTGCACGGTCGGTGCGAGTGGCAGAATAAACTCCATCTCTGGTTGCTGAGCCGCGATCGCTTCAGCCG
CCGCCAGCATGAAGGGCAAGCCGATCTGCAATTTAGCTGCTTTGGATCCGGGCAGAAGACCCACCCGCGA
TCGTGTGGATTCAGATCCAGCCTGCGCTGAGACCTCCGCCATTAAATCGCCAACCAACTGAAACTTGTGA
CGGTCTTTCTGCGGTGCTTTCTCAATCACCTGGGGCGTCATTACCGCAAAGGCATCAGCCCAGCCAGTCC
AGCGGGCTTCCCATTCCGCGTAGATCAAGCAGCGGTAGCCCAAGCGTCGGGCAATCCAGAGGGCAAAAAA
CTGATCGCCGCC
